Addgene plasmid #140504: CAG::TdTomato
Purpose: Encodes TdTomato driven by the CAG promoter
Depositing lab: Mark Emerson. Depositing organization: The City University of New York (CUNY) on behalf of City College of New York. Publication: Lineage tracing analysis of cone photoreceptor associated cis-regulatory elements in the developing chicken retina. Schick E, McCaffery SD, Keblish EE, Thakurdin C, Emerson MM. Sci Rep. 2019 Jun 27;9(1):9358. doi: 10.1038/s41598-019-45750-7. PubMed 31249345.
Backbone
  Vector backbone: Statia
  Backbone size w/o insert (bp): 7305
  Total vector size (bp): 9006
  Vector type: Mammalian Expression ; Chicken Expression
Growth in bacteria
  Bacterial resistance: Ampicillin, 100 μg/mL
  Growth temperature: 37°C
  Growth strain: DH5alpha
  Copy number: Unknown
Gene/Insert
  Gene/Insert name: CAG promoter
  Insert size (bp): 1701
  Cloning method: Restriction Enzyme; 5′ cloning site SalI (not destroyed); 3′ cloning site EcorI (not destroyed)
  Sequencing primers: 5′ GTTCCGCGCACATTTCCCCG
Resource information
  A portion of this plasmid was derived from a plasmid made by: CAG from Addgene plasmid #14757
Terms and licenses: Academic/Nonprofit Terms; Industry Terms: Not Available to Industry
Depositor comments: This plasmid has been modified by removal of the ires-SEAP cassette from the plasmid published originally, but the modifications are not of concern for plasmid function.
How to cite: CAG::TdTomato was a gift from Mark Emerson (Addgene plasmid # 140504 ; http://n2t.net/addgene:140504 ; RRID:Addgene_140504)
