[The description below was written by a language model from this plasmid's Addgene catalogue record and pLannotate feature annotations shown in this document.]
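Description:
CAG::TdTomato is a constitutive fluorescent reporter plasmid built on the Stagia-type "Statia" backbone and catalogued for expression in mammalian and chicken cells. It is maintained in E. coli through a high-copy ColE1/pUC-type origin and selected with ampicillin via a bla (AmpR) cassette. The catalogued insert is the CAG promoter itself, about 1.7 kb, cloned between SalI and EcoRI sites upstream of the reporter and derived from another deposited CAG-containing plasmid.

In the annotated sequence the expression unit consists of the CMV immediate-early enhancer, the chicken β-actin promoter and the chimeric β-actin/β-globin intron, which together make up CAG, a strong and broadly active promoter. This drives a red fluorescent protein coding region, followed by a fragment of the EMCV IRES and a rabbit β-globin polyadenylation signal. The annotation tool labels only a single dTomato unit of about 700 bp, rather than the full tandem dimer that the name tdTomato implies. The partial IRES fits the depositor's note that an IRES-SEAP cassette was removed from the originally published version, a change said not to affect function. A synthetic poly(A) signal and a transcriptional pause site lie upstream of the promoter, where they presumably insulate the cassette from read-through transcription originating in the backbone. SV40 origin, SV40 poly(A) and lac promoter/operator remnants are also present.

The sequenced record is 6,204 nt, well below the 9,006 bp total listed in the catalogue; the removed cassette may account for some of this difference, but the record does not resolve it. The associated work concerns lineage tracing of cone photoreceptor cis-regulatory elements in developing chicken retina, where a ubiquitous reporter like this would plausibly mark transfected cells, although the record does not state that role.
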