Features (pLannotate 1.2.2; 22 found; start..end, strand, type, name):
    167..755     +  rep_origin     ori: high-copy-number ColE1/pMB1/pBR322/pUC origin of replication
    938..992     +  CDS            lacI (fragment): lac repressor; lacI; The lac repressor binds to the lac operator to inhibit transcription in E. coli. This inhibition can be relieved by adding lactose or isopropyl-β-D-thiogalactopyranoside (IPTG).
    994..1128    -  polyA_signal   SV40 poly(A) signal: SV40 polyadenylation signal
   1148..1283    -  rep_origin     SV40 ori: SV40 origin of replication
   1307..1329    -  promoter       SV40 promoter (fragment): SV40 enhancer and early promoter
   1336..1375    +  CDS            lacI (fragment): lac repressor; lacI; The lac repressor binds to the lac operator to inhibit transcription in E. coli. This inhibition can be relieved by adding lactose or isopropyl-β-D-thiogalactopyranoside (IPTG).
   1388..1409    +  protein_bind   CAP binding site: CAP binding activates transcription in the presence of cAMP. E. coli catabolite activator protein
   1424..1454    +  promoter       lac promoter: promoter for the E. coli lac operon
   1462..1478    +  protein_bind   lac operator: The lac repressor binds to the lac operator to inhibit transcription in E. coli. This inhibition can be relieved by adding lactose or isopropyl-β-D-thiogalactopyranoside (IPTG). lac repressor encoded by lacI
   1863..1918    -  polyA_signal   β-globin poly(A) signal: rabbit β-globin polyadenylation signal (Gil and Proudfoot, 1987)
   1989..2060    -  CDS            HBB (fragment): HBB_PONPY - Experimental evidence at transcript level: Swiss-Prot protein existence level 2. Involved in oxygen transport from the lung to the various peripheral tissues. From Pongo pygmaeus (Bornean orangutan).
   2076..2392    -  misc_feature   IRES (fragment): internal ribosome entry site (IRES) of the encephalomyocarditis virus (EMCV)
   2422..3123    -  CDS            dTomato: dTomato is a basic (constitutively fluorescent) orange fluorescent protein published in 2004, derived from Discosoma sp.. It is reported to be a somewhat slowly-maturing dimer with low acid sensitivity.
   3234..3290    -  CDS            HBB (fragment): HBB_LEPEU - Experimental evidence at protein level: Swiss-Prot protein existence level 1. Involved in oxygen transport from the lung to the various peripheral tissues. From Lepus europaeus (European hare).
   3288..4304    -  intron         chimeric intron: chimera between introns from chicken β-actin and rabbit β-globin
   4305..4461    -  promoter       chicken β-actin promoter (fragment): contains a 21-bp deletion relative to the standard chicken β-actin promoter
   4490..4617    -  promoter       chicken β-actin promoter (fragment): contains a 21-bp deletion relative to the standard chicken β-actin promoter
   4619..4998    -  enhancer       CMV enhancer: human cytomegalovirus immediate early enhancer
   5009..5100    -  misc_feature   pause site: RNA polymerase II transcriptional pause signal from the human α2 globin gene
   5114..5162    -  polyA_signal   poly(A) signal: synthetic polyadenylation signal
   5235..5339    +  promoter       AmpR promoter: bla
   5340..6200    +  CDS            AmpR: β-lactamase; bla; confers resistance to ampicillin, carbenicillin, and related antibiotics
>Addgene plasmid #140504 | CAG::TdTomato | addgene full sequence | sequence record 491431 | Addgene NGS Result
CAGACCAAGTTTACTCATATATACTTTAGATTGATTTAAAACTTCATTTTTAATTTAAAAGGATCTAGGT
GAAGATCCTTTTTGATAATCTCATGACCAAAATCCCTTAACGTGAGTTTTCGTTCCACTGAGCGTCAGAC
CCCGTAGAAAAGATCAAAGGATCTTCTTGAGATCCTTTTTTTCTGCGCGTAATCTGCTGCTTGCAAACAA
AAAAACCACCGCTACCAGCGGTGGTTTGTTTGCCGGATCAAGAGCTACCAACTCTTTTTCCGAAGGTAAC
TGGCTTCAGCAGAGCGCAGATACCAAATACTGTTCTTCTAGTGTAGCCGTAGTTAGGCCACCACTTCAAG
AACTCTGTAGCACCGCCTACATACCTCGCTCTGCTAATCCTGTTACCAGTGGCTGCTGCCAGTGGCGATA
AGTCGTGTCTTACCGGGTTGGACTCAAGACGATAGTTACCGGATAAGGCGCAGCGGTCGGGCTGAACGGG
GGGTTCGTGCACACAGCCCAGCTTGGAGCGAACGACCTACACCGAACTGAGATACCTACAGCGTGAGCTA
TGAGAAAGCGCCACGCTTCCCGAAGGGAGAAAGGCGGACAGGTATCCGGTAAGCGGCAGGGTCGGAACAG
GAGAGCGCACGAGGGAGCTTCCAGGGGGAAACGCCTGGTATCTTTATAGTCCTGTCGGGTTTCGCCACCT
CTGACTTGAGCGTCGATTTTTGTGATGCTCGTCAGGGGGGCGGAGCCTATGGAAAAACGCCAGCAACGCG
GCCTTTTTACGGTTCCTGGCCTTTTGCTGGCCTTTTGCTCACATGTTCTTTCCTGCGTTATCCCCTGATT
CTGTGGATAACCGTATTACCGCCTTTGAGTGAGCTGATACCGCTCGCCGCAGCCGAACGACCGAGCGCAG
CGAGTCAGTGAGCGAGGAAGCGGAAGAGCGCCCAATACGCAAACCGCCTCTCCCCGCGCGTTGGCCGATT
CATTAATGCAGCGGATCCAGACATGATAAGATACATTGATGAGTTTGGACAAACCACAACTAGAATGCAG
TGAAAAAAATGCTTTATTTGTGAAATTTGTGATGCTATTGCTTTATTTGTAACCATTATAAGCTGCAATA
AACAAGTTAGCTTTTTGCAAAAGCCTAGGCCTCCAAAAAAGCCTCCTCACTACTTCTGGAATAGCTCAGA
GGCCGAGGCGGCCTCGGCCTCTGCATAAATAAAAAAAATTAGTCAGCCATGGGGCGGAGAATGGGCGGAA
CTGGGCGGAGTTAGGGGCGGGATGGGCGGAGTTAGGGGCGGGACTATGGTTGCTGACTAATTGAGATGCG
GATCCGCTGGCACGACAGGTTTCCCGACTGGAAAGCGGGCAGTGAGCGCAACGCAATTAATGTGAGTTAG
CTCACTCATTAGGCACCCCAGGCTTTACACTTTATGCTTCCGGCTCGTATGTTGTGTGGAATTGTGAGCG
GATAACAATTTCACACAGGAAACAGCTATGACCATGATTACGCCAAGCTTGGGCTGCAGGTCGAGGGATC
TCCATAAGAGAAGAGGGACAGCTATGACTGGGAGTAGTCAGGAGAGGAGGAAAAATCTGGCTAGTAAAAC
ATGTAAGGAAAATTTTAGGGATGTTAAAGAAAAAAATAACACAAAACAAAATATAAAAAAAATCTAACCT
CAAGTCAAGGCTTTTCTATGGAATAAGGAATGGACAGCAGGGGGCTGTTTCATATACTGATGACCTCTTT
ATAGCCAACCTTTGTTCATGGCAGCCAGCATATGGGCATATGTTGCCAAACTCTAAACCAAATACTCATT
CTGATGTTTTAAATGATTTGCCCTCCCATATGTCCTTCCGAGTGAGAGACACAAAAAATTCCAACACACT
ATTGCAATGAAAATAAATTTCCTTTATTAGCCAGAAGTCAGATGCTCAAGGGGCTTCATGATGTCCCCAT
AATTTTTGGCAGAGGGAAAAAGATCTCAGTGGTATTTGTGAGCCAGGGCATTGGCCACACCAGCCACCAC
CTTCTGATAGGCAGCCTGCACCTGAGGAGTGCGGCCGGCCGCGATGTGGCTTTTGGCCGCAGAGGCACCT
GTCGCCAGGTGGGGGGTTCCGCTGCCTGCAAAGGGTCGCTACAGACGTTGTTTGTCTTCAAGAAGCTTCC
AGAGGAACTGCTTCCTTCACGACATTCAACAGACCTTGCATTCCTTTGGCGAGAGGGGAAAGACCCCTAG
GAATGCTCGTCAAGAAGACAGGGCCAGGTTTCCGGGCCCTCACATTGCCAAAAGACGGCAATATGGTGGA
AAATAACATATAGACAAACGCACACCGGCCTTATTCCAAGCGGCTTCGGCCAGTAACGTTAGGGGGGGGG
GAGGGAGAGGGGGGGGGGGGGGGGCGGAATTGGCCGCTTTACTTGTACAGCTCGTCCATGCCGTACAGGA
ACAGGTGGTGGCGGCCCTCGGAGCGCTCGTACTGTTCCACGATGGTGTAGTCCTCGTTGTGGGAGGTGAT
GTCCAGCTTGGTGTCCACGTAGTAGTAGCCGGGCAGTTGCACGGGCTTCTTGGCCATGTAGATGGTCTTG
AACTCCACCAGGTAGTGGCCGCCGTCCTTCAGCTTCAGGGCCTGGTGGATCTCGCCCTTCAGCACGCCGT
CGCGGGGGTACAGGCGCTCGGTGGAGGCCTCCCAGCCCATGGTCTTCTTCTGCATTACGGGGCCGTCGGG
GGGGAAGTTGGTGCCGCGCATCTTCACCTTGTAGATCAGCGTGCCGTCCTGCAGGGAGGAGTCCTGGGTC
ACGGTCACCAGACCGCCGTCCTCGAAGTTCATCACGCGCTCCCACTTGAAGCCCTCGGGGAAGGACAGCT
TCTTGTAATCGGGGATGTCGGCGGGGTGCTTCACGTACGCCTTGGAGCCGTACATGAACTGGGGGGACAG
GATGTCCCAGGCGAAGGGCAGGGGGCCGCCCTTGGTCACCTTCAGCTTGGCGGTCTGGGTGCCCTCGTAG
GGGCGGCCCTCGCCCTCGCCCTCGATCTCGAACTCGTGGCCGTTCATGGAGCCCTCCATGCGCACCTTGA
AGCGCATGAACTCTTTGATGACCTCCTCGCCCTTGCTCACCATGGTGGCGGGATCGGGCCCGATCCAGGC
TAGAAAACCGGTGCGCGCATAAAGCGCCTCGCAAATCGCGTCCGACGGGCAACTAACGGCTCCGGTCAAG
CTTCCATTATATAGAATTCTTTGCCAAAATGATGAGACAGCACAATAACCAGCACGTTGCCCAGGAGCTG
TAGGAAAAAGAAGAAGGCATGAACATGGTTAGCAGAGGCTCTAGAGCCGCCGGTCACACGCCAGAAGCCG
AACCCCGCCCTGCCCCGTCCCCCCCGAAGGCAGCCGTCCCCCCGCGGACAGCCCCGAGGCTGGAGAGGGA
GAAGGGGACGGCGGCGCGGCGACGCACGAAGGCCCTCCCCGCCCATTTCCTTCCTGCCGGCGCCGCACCG
CTTCGCCCCGCGCCCGCTAGAGGGGGTGCGGCGGCGCCTCCCAGATTCCGGCTCCGCACAGATTTGGGAC
AAAGGAAGTCCCTGCGCCCTCCCGCACGATTACCATAAAAGGCAATGGCTGCGGCTCGCCGCGCCTCGCC
AGCCGCCGGCGCTCCGGGGGCCGCCGCGCCCCTCCCCCGAGCCCTCCCCGGCCCGAGGCGGCCCCGCCCC
GCCCGGCACCCCCACCTGCCGCCACCCCCCGCCCGGCACGGCGAGCCCCGCGCCACGCCCCGTACGGAGC
CCCGCACCCGAAGCCGGGCCGTGCTCAGCAACTCGGGGAGGGGGGTGCAGGGGGGGTTGCAGCCCGACCG
ACGCGCCCACACCCCCTGCTCACCCCCCCACGCACACACCCCGCACGCAGCCTTTGTTCCCCTCGCAGCC
CCCCCCGCACCGCGGGGCACCGCCCCCGGCCGCGCTCCCCTCGCGCACACTGCGGAGCGCACAAAGCCCC
GCGCCGCGCCCGCAGCGCTCACAGCCGCCGGGCAGCGCGGAGCCGCACGCGGCGCTCCCCACGCACACAC
ACACGCACGCACCCCCCGAGCCGCTCCCCCCGCACAAAGGGCCCTCCCGGAGCCCCTCAAGGCTTTCACG
CAGCCACAGAAAAGAAACAAGCCGTCATTAAACCAAGCGCTAATTACAGCCCGGAGGAGAAGGGCCGTCC
CGCCCGCTCACCTGTGGGAGTAACGCGGTCAGTCAGAGCCGGGGCGGGCGGCGCGAGGCGGCGGCGGAGC
GGGGCACGGGGCGAAGGCAGCGCGCAGCGACTCCCGCCCGCCGCGCGCTTCGCTTTTTATAGGGCCGCCG
CCGCCGCCGCCTCGCCATAAAAGGAAACTTTCGGAGCGCGCCGCTCTGATTGGCTGCCGCCGCACCTCTC
CGCCTCGCCCCGCCCCGCCCCCCCCCCCCCCCCCCCCCCCCCCCCCCCCCCCCCCCCCCCCCCCCCCCCC
CCCCCCCGGGCCCCCCCCCCCCCCCCCCCCCGCCCCCATCGCTGCACAAAATAATTAAAAAATAAATAAA
TACAAAATTGGGGGTGGGGAGGGGGGGGAGATGGGGAGAGTGAAGCAGAACGTGGGGCTCACCTCGACCA
TGGTAATAGCGATGACTAATACGTAGATGTACTGCCAAGTAGGAAAGTCCCATAAGGTCATGTACTGGGC
ATAATGCCAGGCGGGCCATTTACCGTCATTGACGTCAATAGGGGGCGTACTTGGCATATGATACACTTGA
TGTACTGCCAAGTGGGCAGTTTACCGTAAATACTCCACCCATTGACGTCAATGGAAAGTCCCTATTGGCG
TTACTATGGGAACATACGTCATTATTGACGTCAATGGGCGGGGGTCGTTGGGCGGTCAGCCAGGCGGGCC
ATTTACCGTAAGTTATGTAACGCGGAACTCCATATATGGGCTATGAACTAATGACCCCGTAATTGATTAC
TATTAATAACTAGTCAATAATCAATGTCGACTATCGATAGAGAAATGTTCTGGCACCTGCACTTGCACTG
GGGACAGCCTATTTTGCTAGTTTGTTTTGTTTCGTTTTGTTTTGATGGAGAGCGTATGTTAGTACTATCG
ATTCACACAAAAAACCAACACACAGATGTAATGAAAATAAAGATATTTTATTGCGGCCGCTCCAAGTACC
TCCCGTACCTTAATATTACTTCTCGACCCAGGTGGCACTTTTCGGGGAAATGTGCGCGGAACCCCTATTT
GTTTATTTTTCTAAATACATTCAAATATGTATCCGCTCATGAGACAATAACCCTGATAAATGCTTCAATA
ATATTGAAAAAGGAAGAGTATGAGTATTCAACATTTCCGTGTCGCCCTTATTCCCTTTTTTGCGGCATTT
TGCCTTCCTGTTTTTGCTCACCCAGAAACGCTGGTGAAAGTAAAAGATGCTGAAGATCAGTTGGGTGCAC
GAGTGGGTTACATCGAACTGGATCTCAACAGCGGTAAGATCCTTGAGAGTTTTCGCCCCGAAGAACGTTT
TCCAATGATGAGCACTTTTAAAGTTCTGCTATGTGGCGCGGTATTATCCCGTATTGACGCCGGGCAAGAG
CAACTCGGTCGCCGCATACACTATTCTCAGAATGACTTGGTTGAGTACTCACCAGTCACAGAAAAGCATC
TTACGGATGGCATGACAGTAAGAGAATTATGCAGTGCTGCCATAACCATGAGTGATAACACTGCGGCCAA
CTTACTTCTGACAACGATCGGAGGACCGAAGGAGCTAACCGCTTTTTTGCACAACATGGGGGATCATGTA
ACTCGCCTTGATCGTTGGGAACCGGAGCTGAATGAAGCCATACCAAACGACGAGCGTGACACCACGATGC
CTGTAGCAATGGCAACAACGTTGCGCAAACTATTAACTGGCGAACTACTTACTCTAGCTTCCCGGCAACA
ATTAATAGACTGGATGGAGGCGGATAAAGTTGCAGGACCACTTCTGCGCTCGGCCCTTCCGGCTGGCTGG
TTTATTGCTGATAAATCTGGAGCCGGTGAGCGTGGGTCTCGCGGTATCATTGCAGCACTGGGGCCAGATG
GTAAGCCCTCCCGTATCGTAGTTATCTACACGACGGGGAGTCAGGCAACTATGGATGAACGAAATAGACA
GATCGCTGAGATAGGTGCCTCACTGATTAAGCATTGGTAACTGT
